Addgene plasmid #59877: sgFFL
Purpose: synthetic autoregulatory gene circuit made by inserting an intron containing the mouse mir-124–3 gene into mCherry. Contains the miR-124-regulated 3′UTR of the Vamp3 gene.
Depositing lab: Georg Seelig. Depositing organization: University of Washington. Publication: MicroRNA-based single-gene circuits buffer protein synthesis rates against perturbations. Strovas TJ, Rosenberg AB, Kuypers BE, Muscat RA, Seelig G. ACS Synth Biol. 2014 May 16;3(5):324-31. doi: 10.1021/sb4001867. Epub 2014 Jan 30. PubMed 24847681.
Backbone
  Vector backbone: pcDNA5 FRT/TO
  Vector type: Mammalian Expression
  Selectable markers: Hygromycin
Growth in bacteria
  Bacterial resistance: Ampicillin, 100 μg/mL
  Growth temperature: 37°C
  Growth strain: DH5alpha
  Copy number: Unknown
Gene/Insert
  Gene/Insert name: mCherry with intron containing the mouse mir-124–3
  Species: Synthetic
  Promoter: doxycycline (Dox)-inducible promoter (CMV/TO)
  Tag / fusion protein: PEST (C terminal on insert); VAMP 3 UTR (C terminal on insert)
  Cloning method: Unknown
  Sequencing primers: 5′ mCherry-F; 3′ BGH Reverse
Terms and licenses: Academic/Nonprofit Terms; Industry Terms: Not Available to Industry
Depositor comments: To create a repressive regulatory link between the miRNA and the mCherry transcript, we added a truncated version of the mir-124-regulated 3′UTR of the Vamp3 gene to the mRNA. This 3′UTR contains one 6-mer and three 7-mer target sites complementary to the mir-124 seed region (nucleotides 2−8 from the 5′ end of the miRNA). To better observe the dynamics of gene expression, we destabilized the mCherry protein using a standard PEST degradation tag.
How to cite: sgFFL was a gift from Georg Seelig (Addgene plasmid # 59877 ; http://n2t.net/addgene:59877 ; RRID:Addgene_59877)
