[The description below was written by a language model from this plasmid's Addgene catalogue record and pLannotate feature annotations shown in this document.]
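Description:
sgFFL is a mammalian expression plasmid built on the pcDNA5 FRT/TO backbone that carries a synthetic single-gene autoregulatory circuit. It is propagated in E. coli through a high-copy ColE1/pUC-type origin with ampicillin selection (AmpR). The backbone also provides an FRT site placed directly upstream of a hygromycin resistance coding sequence with an SV40 poly(A) signal. This arrangement is used for FLP-mediated integration into a matching genomic FRT site, followed by hygromycin selection of stable mammalian lines. A partial f1 origin is also annotated.

Expression is driven by the CMV enhancer/promoter followed by tet operator sequences (CMV/TO), so transcription is doxycycline-inducible in cells expressing the Tet repressor. The payload is an mCherry coding sequence, annotated only as fragments of related Discosoma-derived red and orange proteins. It is split by a chimeric intron that contains the mouse mir-124-3 precursor, so splicing of each transcript yields both a mature mCherry mRNA and the microRNA. The feature table also shows a human histone H2B coding sequence immediately upstream of the mCherry sequence, suggesting a nuclear-localised fusion, although the catalogue entry does not mention it. A C-terminal PEST degradation tag, detected as the ornithine decarboxylase-derived part of destabilised EGFP, shortens the protein's half-life so that expression dynamics are easier to follow. Downstream lies a truncated Vamp3 3′UTR carrying one 6-mer and three 7-mer miR-124 seed-match sites, followed by the bGH poly(A) signal; the UTR itself is not annotated in the table.

Because the intronic miRNA represses the transcript that produced it, the construct was used to study how microRNA-based single-gene circuits buffer protein synthesis rates against perturbations.
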