Features (pLannotate 1.2.2; 28 found; start..end, strand, type, name):
     28..80      -  misc_feature   bom (fragment): basis of mobility region from pBR322
    235..614     +  enhancer       CMV enhancer: human cytomegalovirus immediate early enhancer
    615..818     +  promoter       CMV promoter: human cytomegalovirus (CMV) immediate early promoter
    820..839     +  promoter       PLtetO-1 promoter (fragment): modified phage lambda PL promoter with tet operator sites (Lutz and Bujard, 1997)
    841..860     +  promoter       PLtetO-1 promoter (fragment): modified phage lambda PL promoter with tet operator sites (Lutz and Bujard, 1997)
    868..901     +  promoter       TRE3GV promoter (fragment): 3rd-generation Tet-responsive promoter that can be activated by binding of Tet-On® 3G, optimized for retroviral and lentiviral vectors
    992..1369    +  CDS            H2B: human histone H2B; HIST1H2BJ
   1368..1384    -  misc_feature   MCS (fragment): pUC18/19 multiple cloning site
   1394..1972    +  CDS            mRFP1.2 (fragment): mRFP1.2 is a basic (constitutively fluorescent) red fluorescent protein, derived from Discosoma sp..
   1973..2128    +  intron         chimeric intron (fragment): chimera between introns from adenovirus and immunoglobulin heavy chain genes
   2345..2424    +  ncRNA          mir-124: Accession: RF00239 - mir-124 microRNA precursor family
   2727..2804    +  intron         chimeric intron (fragment): chimera between introns from adenovirus and immunoglobulin heavy chain genes
   2796..2933    +  CDS            PSmOrange (fragment): PSmOrange is a photoconvertible orange fluorescent protein published in 2011, derived from Discosoma sp.. It has high acid sensitivity.
   2972..3095    +  CDS            d1EGFP (fragment): EGFP destabilized by fusion to a mutated version of residues 422-461 of mouse ornithine decarboxylase, giving an in vivo half-life of ~1 hour mammalian codon-optimized
   4825..5049    +  polyA_signal   bGH poly(A) signal: bovine growth hormone polyadenylation signal
   5053..5074    +  promoter       SV40 promoter (fragment): SV40 enhancer and early promoter
   5095..5328    +  rep_origin     f1 ori (fragment) (sequence partly withheld): f1 bacteriophage origin of replication; arrow indicates direction of (+) strand synthesis
   5333..5380    +  protein_bind   FRT: FLP-mediated recombination occurs in the 8-bp core sequence TCTAGAAA (Turan and Bode, 2011). FLP recombinase from the Saccharomyces cerevisiae 2μ plasmid
   5388..6410    +  CDS            HygR: aminoglycoside phosphotransferase from E. coli; aph(4)-Ia; confers resistance to hygromycin
   6420..6545    +  CDS            ble (fragment): BLE_KLEPN - Experimental evidence at protein level: Swiss-Prot protein existence level 1. Binding protein with a strong affinity to the bleomycin family of antibiotics. Binds to CL990; an antimitotic-antibiotic compound. From Klebsiella pneumoniae.
   6540..6661    +  polyA_signal   SV40 poly(A) signal: SV40 polyadenylation signal
   6734..6750    -  protein_bind   lac operator: The lac repressor binds to the lac operator to inhibit transcription in E. coli. This inhibition can be relieved by adding lactose or isopropyl-β-D-thiogalactopyranoside (IPTG). lac repressor encoded by lacI
   6758..6788    -  promoter       lac promoter: promoter for the E. coli lac operon
   6803..6824    -  protein_bind   CAP binding site: CAP binding activates transcription in the presence of cAMP. E. coli catabolite activator protein
   6837..6929    -  CDS            lacI (fragment): lac repressor; lacI; The lac repressor binds to the lac operator to inhibit transcription in E. coli. This inhibition can be relieved by adding lactose or isopropyl-β-D-thiogalactopyranoside (IPTG).
   7112..7700    -  rep_origin     ori: high-copy-number ColE1/pMB1/pBR322/pUC origin of replication
   7871..8731    -  CDS            AmpR: β-lactamase; bla; confers resistance to ampicillin, carbenicillin, and related antibiotics
   8732..8836    -  promoter       AmpR promoter: bla
>Addgene plasmid #59877 | sgFFL | depositor full sequence | sequence record 108244 | sgFFL sequence 8867 bps
GACGGATCGGGAGATCTCCCGATCCCCTATGGTGCACTCTCAGTACAATCTGCTCTGATGCCGCATAGTT
AAGCCAGTATCTGCTCCCTGCTTGTGTGTTGGAGGTCGCTGAGTAGTGCGCGAGCAAAATTTAAGCTACA
ACAAGGCAAGGCTTGACCGACAATTGCATGAAGAATCTGCTTAGGGTTAGGCGTTTTGCGCTGCTTCGCG
ATGTACGGGCCAGATATACGCGTTGACATTGATTATTGACTAGTTATTAATAGTAATCAATTACGGGGTC
ATTAGTTCATAGCCCATATATGGAGTTCCGCGTTACATAACTTACGGTAAATGGCCCGCCTGGCTGACCG
CCCAACGACCCCCGCCCATTGACGTCAATAATGACGTATGTTCCCATAGTAACGCCAATAGGGACTTTCC
ATTGACGTCAATGGGTGGAGTATTTACGGTAAACTGCCCACTTGGCAGTACATCAAGTGTATCATATGCC
AAGTACGCCCCCTATTGACGTCAATGACGGTAAATGGCCCGCCTGGCATTATGCCCAGTACATGACCTTA
TGGGACTTTCCTACTTGGCAGTACATCTACGTATTAGTCATCGCTATTACCATGGTGATGCGGTTTTGGC
AGTACATCAATGGGCGTGGATAGCGGTTTGACTCACGGGGATTTCCAAGTCTCCACCCCATTGACGTCAA
TGGGAGTTTGTTTTGGCACCAAAATCAACGGGACTTTCCAAAATGTCGTAACAACTCCGCCCCATTGACG
CAAATGGGCGGTAGGCGTGTACGGTGGGAGGTCTATATAAGCAGAGCTCTCCCTATCAGTGATAGAGATC
TCCCTATCAGTGATAGAGATCGTCGACGAGCTCGTTTAGTGAACCGTCAGATCGCCTGGAGACGCCATCC
ACGCTGTTTTGACCTCCATAGAAGACACCGGGACCGATCCAGCCTCCGGACTCTAGCGTTTAAACTTAAG
CTTTCGCCACCATGCCAGAGCCAGCGAAGTCTGCTCCCGCCCCGAAAAAGGGCTCCAAGAAGGCGGTGAC
TAAGGCGCAGAAGAAAGGCGGCAAGAAGCGCAAGCGCAGCCGCAAGGAGAGCTATTCCATCTATGTGTAC
AAGGTTCTGAAGCAGGTCCACCCTGACACCGGCATTTCGTCCAAGGCCATGGGCATCATGAATTCGTTTG
TGAACGACATTTTCGAGCGCATCGCAGGTGAGGCTTCCCGCCTGGCGCATTACAACAAGCGCTCGACCAT
CACCTCCAGGGAGATCCAGACGGCCGTGCGCCTGCTGCTGCCTGGGGAGTTGGCCAAGCACGCCGTGTCC
GAGGGTACTAAGGCCATCACCAAGTACACCAGCGCTAAGGATCCCCGGGTACCGGTCGCCACCATGGTGA
GCAAGGGCGAGGAGGATAACATGGCCATCATCAAGGAGTTCATGCGCTTCAAGGTGCACATGGAGGGCTC
CGTGAACGGCCACGAGTTCGAGATCGAGGGCGAGGGCGAGGGCCGCCCCTACGAGGGCACCCAGACCGCC
AAGCTGAAGGTGACCAAGGGTGGCCCCCTGCCCTTCGCCTGGGACATCCTGTCCCCTCAGTTCATGTACG
GCTCCAAGGCCTACGTGAAGCACCCCGCCGACATCCCCGACTACTTGAAGCTGTCCTTCCCCGAGGGCTT
CAAGTGGGAGCGCGTGATGAACTTCGAGGACGGCGGCGTGGTGACCGTGACCCAGGACTCCTCCCTGCAG
GACGGCGAGTTCATCTACAAGGTGAAGCTGCGCGGCACCAACTTCCCCTCCGACGGCCCCGTAATGCAGA
AGAAGACCATGGGCTGGGAGGCCTCCTCCGAGCGGATGTACCCCGAGGACGGCGCCCTGAAGGGCGAGAT
CAAGCAGAGGCTGAAGCTGAAGGACGGCGGCCACTACGACGCTGAGGTCAAGACCACCTACAAGGCCAAG
AAGCCCGTGCAGGTGAGTACTCCCTCTCAAAAGCGGGCATGACTTCTGCGCTAAGATTGTCAGTTTCCAA
AAACGAGGAGGATTTGATATTCACCTGGCCCGCGGTGATGCCTTTGAGGGTGGCCGCGTCCATCTGGTCA
GAAAAGACAATCTTTTTGTTGTCAAGCTGTTTGACTCATGCACCCGCTACTCTTCAACCTTGCAGACTAA
TTAATGGCAACTCTGACAGATGTGGCGGGAGGAAAGCTGAGGTGGGAGTACTGCTCAGAGCTACAACTCT
AGGAGTAGGGACTCCAAGCCTAGAGCTCCAAGAGAGGGTGAAGGGCAGGGAGAAAATTATAGTAATAGTT
GCAATGAGTCACTTGCTTCTAGATCAAGATCAGAGACTCTGCTCTCCGTGTTCACAGCGGACCTTGATTT
AATGTCATACAATTAAGGCACGCGGTGAATGCCAAGAGCGGAGCCTACGGCTGCACTTGAAGGACATCCG
AGAGAAGTTAGGAAGGGTGGGGAGAAACAATTCTAGAATGAACCCATCCTGTGCGACACAAGGACCCCTC
GCATTGATTCAAAATCTTTAGAATACAAGACAGTCAAATGTTTTTCAGCGAGAATCTGGGAAATCCGCAT
GCATACTCCCAAGGGGAATATTAGAGGTTTCATTGACAGCTGTCAGGAGAGCTGTAGTTCCCATTGGTGC
AAACGGTCTAAGAGATGGCACTCAGAGAGTGCTGGCCTTTTCCAAATACTAGTCATATGCGGCCGCAGCT
TGAGGTGTGACAGGCTTGAGATCTGGCCATACACTTGAGTGACAATGACATCCACTTTGCCTTTCTCTCC
ACAGCTGCCCGGCGCCTACAACGTCAACATCAAGTTGGACATCACCTCCCACAACGAGGACTACACCATC
GTGGAACAGTACGAACGCGCCGAGGGCCGCCACTCCACCGGTGGCATGGACGAGCTGTACAAGTCTGACC
TTGATATCCAGCACAGTGGCGGCCGCTCGAGTAGCCATGGCTTCCCGCCGGCGGTGGCGGCGCAGGATGA
TGGCACGCTGCCCATGTCTTGTGCCCAGGAGAGCGGGATGGACCGTCACCCTGCAGCCTGTGCTTCTGCT
AGGATCAATGTGTAGTAATGAGTTTAAGGCGCGCGGCTCTAGAGCTGAAGCCCGATATTCAGGATCTTCT
TCAAGACTTTCTACTTAGAACCTGCCGTGTTATCGAGCTTACCTATTGTTTTTTTCCAAATGATTATTTT
TGTTAGTTTACATACAGTTTAGTGCCTAGAAAATGTGCCTTTGTTTTTCATATACACTCCAAACTGGAGG
TGTGACCTACCCTCCCCACATTTTGCACAGTGCCTTTACAGATTTCTGGACTGGGAAAGAGGACTTGTGT
AGTTCTGAGTGCTGAATGGAGGTGGATGTTGTCACTCAAGATGACTTGTTGTGGATTCCAGGAAGGGGGT
TTTGTTCAAGGCAGCTGTCCCCACATCTGACATCATCTTCAAAACCACATTTTAAACTTTTGGGTAATTA
GATTCCCAACTTGGACCTTCCAAGAAGAACACTACTGCCTAACAGCAATGGGTGACAATAGCAGGGTGTG
CCTTATTTTGATAGCTAGGTAACTGTTCTTTAAGATTATTCTCCGTTTGTAAGCACTACTGACTCCCGCT
GTATTTAAGATGCTGGTGAAGAGCTCATGCTCTTATGTTAGATATGACTATGTTTACTTTCTTGTTCTTG
TTGTATATCACTCCTAAAATAGTATTTTAACCAGAAATAACCCTTTAAGAAGTTTTTATAGAACTATGAC
CAAAGTTTCTATTTTGCCAAAAGTTAAGTACAAATAAATTGCCCCAATAGATACATTCAAATAAGTGCCA
AATGTAACTCAAGGTATTCTTTAAGAAAAATGTTAATACTGTGAGAGTGAGCCTTCAATATGTCGGCAGT
CCATCCTGTGAAATGCTATAGAGAAGGCTAGTCATTCTGATTTGGTTTCTTCTTTAGAGCTATGGAGGTG
GGCTCATATCACACCTGTAGACAAGATACTTAGCCAGCAGTTTGTAGACTGAGCTAGGCTGTGGTCTCTA
GTGCAATGTGAGCAGTAGCCGTGCAGCCTCACCAAGGCATCAGTCTGCACACAGTTCCAGAAGACTGTGT
ACTGCTTGTACTCATCTCTGTCTTATGCTTGAGGTAAGCCACCGGTCACTCGTAGAGGATAGCTAACCAG
AGATGCCTGGTGCTCTTAGAATGTAGCCATTGCTGTCTGGGATAGTTTCATTGTTTATATGAGACTTTCA
TCAAGGCTTGGTTCAAAGACAGGAGTTCAGGCATGGGTGGAATTGAGGAAGTGGTGAAGGGAAAGCTGCT
TGCCTATGGCAGTGCCACTAGAATGTCCTGAAATCTGTGTTTGTGTGTAAAGCAGCATTACTCAAGATGT
CATAGAATCTGGTTCTAGTTTTTTGTTTTTGTTTTGTTTTGTTTTTTGAGACAGGGTTTCTCTGTATAGC
CCTTGCTGTCCTGGAACTCACTTTGTAGACCAGGCTGGCTCGAACTCAAAAATCTGCCTGCCTCTGCCTC
CCAAGTGCAGGGATTAAAGGCGTGTGCCACCAACGCCCAACTGGTTCTAGTTTTTTATCTGTTCCCCTAA
CATTACTGAAACAATACAGATGTTGAAGATATGCCTTGCCGCATCAGCCTAGGGCTTCTGTCCTGGTCTG
ACCTCACAACTTTGGTGCTGTCTCCTCATATTCTGTCCCATGTAACTCAGTGGCTCCTGTATTAACACAG
TGATACCTCGCTTCTCTGTGCATTTAGCTGGGAGGGCCCGTTTAAACCCGCTGATCAGCCTCGACTGTGC
CTTCTAGTTGCCAGCCATCTGTTGTTTGCCCCTCCCCCGTGCCTTCCTTGACCCTGGAAGGTGCCACTCC
CACTGTCCTTTCCTAATAAAATGAGGAAATTGCATCGCATTGTCTGAGTAGGTGTCATTCTATTCTGGGG
GGTGGGGTGGGGCAGGACAGCAAGGGGGAGGATTGGGAAGACAATAGCAGGCATGCTGGGGATGCGGTGG
GCTCTATGGCTTCTGAGGCGGAAAGAACCAGCTGGGGCTCTAGGGGGTATCCCC
[124 nt withheld, positions 5095-5218]
C
[91 nt withheld, positions 5220-5310]
AGGGTGATGGTTCACGTACCTAGAAGTTCCTATTCCGAAGTTCCTATTCTCTAGAAAGTATAGGAACTTC
CTTGGCCAAAAAGCCTGAACTCACCGCGACGTCTGTCGAGAAGTTTCTGATCGAAAAGTTCGACAGCGTC
TCCGACCTGATGCAGCTCTCGGAGGGCGAAGAATCTCGTGCTTTCAGCTTCGATGTAGGAGGGCGTGGAT
ATGTCCTGCGGGTAAATAGCTGCGCCGATGGTTTCTACAAAGATCGTTATGTTTATCGGCACTTTGCATC
GGCCGCGCTCCCGATTCCGGAAGTGCTTGACATTGGGGAATTCAGCGAGAGCCTGACCTATTGCATCTCC
CGCCGTGCACAGGGTGTCACGTTGCAAGACCTGCCTGAAACCGAACTGCCCGCTGTTCTGCAGCCGGTCG
CGGAGGCCATGGATGCGATCGCTGCGGCCGATCTTAGCCAGACGAGCGGGTTCGGCCCATTCGGACCGCA
AGGAATCGGTCAATACACTACATGGCGTGATTTCATATGCGCGATTGCTGATCCCCATGTGTATCACTGG
CAAACTGTGATGGACGACACCGTCAGTGCGTCCGTCGCGCAGGCTCTCGATGAGCTGATGCTTTGGGCCG
AGGACTGCCCCGAAGTCCGGCACCTCGTGCACGCGGATTTCGGCTCCAACAATGTCCTGACGGACAATGG
CCGCATAACAGCGGTCATTGACTGGAGCGAGGCGATGTTCGGGGATTCCCAATACGAGGTCGCCAACATC
TTCTTCTGGAGGCCGTGGTTGGCTTGTATGGAGCAGCAGACGCGCTACTTCGAGCGGAGGCATCCGGAGC
TTGCAGGATCGCCGCGGCTCCGGGCGTATATGCTCCGCATTGGTCTTGACCAACTCTATCAGAGCTTGGT
TGACGGCAATTTCGATGATGCAGCTTGGGCGCAGGGTCGATGCGACGCAATCGTCCGATCCGGAGCCGGG
ACTGTCGGGCGTACACAAATCGCCCGCAGAAGCGCGGCCGTCTGGACCGATGGCTGTGTAGAAGTACTCG
CCGATAGTGGAAACCGACGCCCCAGCACTCGTCCGAGGGCAAAGGAATAGCACGTACTACGAGATTTCGA
TTCCACCGCCGCCTTCTATGAAAGGTTGGGCTTCGGAATCGTTTTCCGGGACGCCGGCTGGATGATCCTC
CAGCGCGGGGATCTCATGCTGGAGTTCTTCGCCCACCCCAACTTGTTTATTGCAGCTTATAATGGTTACA
AATAAAGCAATAGCATCACAAATTTCACAAATAAAGCATTTTTTTCACTGCATTCTAGTTGTGGTTTGTC
CAAACTCATCAATGTATCTTATCATGTCTGTATACCGTCGACCTCTAGCTAGAGCTTGGCGTAATCATGG
TCATAGCTGTTTCCTGTGTGAAATTGTTATCCGCTCACAATTCCACACAACATACGAGCCGGAAGCATAA
AGTGTAAAGCCTGGGGTGCCTAATGAGTGAGCTAACTCACATTAATTGCGTTGCGCTCACTGCCCGCTTT
CCAGTCGGGAAACCTGTCGTGCCAGCTGCATTAATGAATCGGCCAACGCGCGGGGAGAGGCGGTTTGCGT
ATTGGGCGCTCTTCCGCTTCCTCGCTCACTGACTCGCTGCGCTCGGTCGTTCGGCTGCGGCGAGCGGTAT
CAGCTCACTCAAAGGCGGTAATACGGTTATCCACAGAATCAGGGGATAACGCAGGAAAGAACATGTGAGC
AAAAGGCCAGCAAAAGGCCAGGAACCGTAAAAAGGCCGCGTTGCTGGCGTTTTTCCATAGGCTCCGCCCC
CCTGACGAGCATCACAAAAATCGACGCTCAAGTCAGAGGTGGCGAAACCCGACAGGACTATAAAGATACC
AGGCGTTTCCCCCTGGAAGCTCCCTCGTGCGCTCTCCTGTTCCGACCCTGCCGCTTACCGGATACCTGTC
CGCCTTTCTCCCTTCGGGAAGCGTGGCGCTTTCTCATAGCTCACGCTGTAGGTATCTCAGTTCGGTGTAG
GTCGTTCGCTCCAAGCTGGGCTGTGTGCACGAACCCCCCGTTCAGCCCGACCGCTGCGCCTTATCCGGTA
ACTATCGTCTTGAGTCCAACCCGGTAAGACACGACTTATCGCCACTGGCAGCAGCCACTGGTAACAGGAT
TAGCAGAGCGAGGTATGTAGGCGGTGCTACAGAGTTCTTGAAGTGGTGGCCTAACTACGGCTACACTAGA
AGAACAGTATTTGGTATCTGCGCTCTGCTGAAGCCAGTTACCTTCGGAAAAAGAGTTGGTAGCTCTTGAT
CCGGCAAACAAACCACCGCTGGTAGCGGTGGTTTTTTTGTTTGCAAGCAGCAGATTACGCGCAGAAAAAA
AGGATCTCAAGAAGATCCTTTGATCTTTTCTACGGGGTCTGACGCTCAGTGGAACGAAAACTCACGTTAA
GGGATTTTGGTCATGAGATTATCAAAAAGGATCTTCACCTAGATCCTTTTAAATTAAAAATGAAGTTTTA
AATCAATCTAAAGTATATATGAGTAAACTTGGTCTGACAGTTACCAATGCTTAATCAGTGAGGCACCTAT
CTCAGCGATCTGTCTATTTCGTTCATCCATAGTTGCCTGACTCCCCGTCGTGTAGATAACTACGATACGG
GAGGGCTTACCATCTGGCCCCAGTGCTGCAATGATACCGCGAGACCCACGCTCACCGGCTCCAGATTTAT
CAGCAATAAACCAGCCAGCCGGAAGGGCCGAGCGCAGAAGTGGTCCTGCAACTTTATCCGCCTCCATCCA
GTCTATTAATTGTTGCCGGGAAGCTAGAGTAAGTAGTTCGCCAGTTAATAGTTTGCGCAACGTTGTTGCC
ATTGCTACAGGCATCGTGGTGTCACGCTCGTCGTTTGGTATGGCTTCATTCAGCTCCGGTTCCCAACGAT
CAAGGCGAGTTACATGATCCCCCATGTTGTGCAAAAAAGCGGTTAGCTCCTTCGGTCCTCCGATCGTTGT
CAGAAGTAAGTTGGCCGCAGTGTTATCACTCATGGTTATGGCAGCACTGCATAATTCTCTTACTGTCATG
CCATCCGTAAGATGCTTTTCTGTGACTGGTGAGTACTCAACCAAGTCATTCTGAGAATAGTGTATGCGGC
GACCGAGTTGCTCTTGCCCGGCGTCAATACGGGATAATACCGCGCCACATAGCAGAACTTTAAAAGTGCT
CATCATTGGAAAACGTTCTTCGGGGCGAAAACTCTCAAGGATCTTACCGCTGTTGAGATCCAGTTCGATG
TAACCCACTCGTGCACCCAACTGATCTTCAGCATCTTTTACTTTCACCAGCGTTTCTGGGTGAGCAAAAA
CAGGAAGGCAAAATGCCGCAAAAAAGGGAATAAGGGCGACACGGAAATGTTGAATACTCATACTCTTCCT
TTTTCAATATTATTGAAGCATTTATCAGGGTTATTGTCTCATGAGCGGATACATATTTGAATGTATTTAG
AAAAATAAACAAATAGGGGTTCCGCGCACATTTCCCCGAAAAGTGCCACCTGACGTC
