>Addgene plasmid #59877 | sgFFL | addgene partial sequence | sequence record 100562 | CMV-F 5'-CGCAAATGGGCGGTAGGCGTG-3'
GCAGAGCTCTCCCTATCAGTGATAGAGATCTCCCTATCAGTGATAGAGATCGTCGACGAGCTCGTTTAGT
GAACCGTCAGATCGCCTGGAGACGCCATCCACGCTGTTTTGACCTCCATAGAAGACACCGGGACCGATCC
AGCCTCCGGACTCTAGCGTTTAAACTTAAGCTTTCGCCACCATGCCAGAGCCAGCGAAGTCTGCTCCCGC
CCCGAAAAAGGGCTCCAAGAAGGCGGTGACTAAGGCGCAGAAGAAAGGCGGCAAGAAGCGCAAGCGCAGC
CGCAAGGAGAGCTATTCCATCTATGTGTACAAGGTTCTGAAGCAGGTCCACCCTGACACCGGCATTTCGT
CCAAGGCCATGGGCATCATGAATTCGTTTGTGAACGACATTTTCGAGCGCATCGCAGGTGAGGCTTCCCG
CCTGGCGCATTACAACAAGCGCTCGACCATCACCTCCAGGGAGATCCAGACGGCCGTGCGCCTGCTGCTG
CCTGGGGAGTTGGCCAAGCACGCCGTGTCCGAGGGTACTAAGGCCATCACCAAGTACACCAGCGCTAAGG
ATCCCCGGGTACCGGTCGCCACCATGGTGAGCAAGGGCGAGGAGGATAACATGGCCATCATCAAGGAGTT
CATGCGCTTCAAGGTGCACATGGAGGGCTCCGTGAACGGCCACGAGTTCGAGATCGAGGGCGAGGGCGAG
GGCCGCCCCTACGAGGGCACCCAGACCGCCAAGCTGAAGGTGACCAAGGGTGGCCCCCTGCCCTTCGCCT
GGGACATCCTGTCCCCTCAGTTCATGTACGGCTCCAAGGCCTACGTGAAGCACCCCGCCGACATCCCCGA
CTACTTGAAGCTGTCCTTCCCCGAGGGCTTCAA
