>Addgene plasmid #59877 | sgFFL | addgene partial sequence | sequence record 100563 | BGH-rev 5'-TAGAAGGCACAGTCGAGG-3'
GACTATGTTTACTTTCTTGTTCTTGTTGTATATCACTCCTAAAATAGTATTTTAACCAGAAATAACCCTT
TAAGAAGTTTTTATAGAACTATGACCAAAGTTTCTATTTTGCCAAAAGTTAAGTACAAATAAATTGCCCC
AATAGATACATTCAAATAAGTGCCAAATGTAACTCAAGGTATTCTTTAAGAAAAATGTTAATACTGTGAG
AGTGAGCCTTCAATATGTCGGCAGTCCATCCTGTGAAATGCTATAGAGAAGGCTAGTCATTCTGATTTGG
TTTCTTCTTTAGAGCTATGGAGGTGGGCTCATATCACACCTGTAGACAAGATACTTAGCCAGCAGTTTGT
AGACTGAGCTAGGCTGTGGTCTCTAGTGCAATGTGAGCAGTAGCCGTGCAGCCTCACCAAGGCATCAGTC
TGCACACAGTTCCAGAAGACTGTGTACTGCTTGTACTCATCTCTGTCTTATGCTTGAGGTAAGCCACCGG
TCACTCGTAGAGGATAGCTAACCAGAGATGCCTGGTGCTCTTAGAATGTAGCCATTGCTGTCTGGGATAG
TTTCATTGTTTATATGAGACTTTCATCAAGGCTTGGTTCAAAGACAGGAGTTCAGGCATGGGTGGAATTG
AGGAAGTGGTGAAGGGAAAGCTGCTTGCCTATGGCAGTGCCACTAGAATGTCCTGAAATCTGTGTTTGTG
TGTAAAGCAGCATTACTCAAGATGTCATAGAATCTGGTTCTAGTTTTTTGTTTTTGTTTTGTTTTGTTTT
TTGAGACAGGGTTTCTCTGTATAGCCCTTGCTGTCCTGGAACTCACTTTGTAGACCAGGCTGGCTCGAAC
TCAAAAATCTGCCTGCCTCTGCCTCCCAAGTGCAGGGATTAAAGGCGTGTGCCACCAACGCCCAACTGGT
TCTAGTTTTTTATCTGTTCCCCTAACATTACTGAAACAATACAGAT
