>Addgene plasmid #59877 | sgFFL | addgene partial sequence | sequence record 100564 | mCherry-F 5'-ccccgtaatgcagaagaaga-3'
GAGGACGGCGCCCTGAAGGGCGAGATCAAGCAGAGGCTGAAGCTGAAGGACGGCGGCCACTACGACGCTG
AGGTCAAGACCACCTACAAGGCCAAGAAGCCCGTGCAGGTGAGTACTCCCTCTCAAAAGCGGGCATGACT
TCTGCGCTAAGATTGTCAGTTTCCAAAAACGAGGAGGATTTGATATTCACCTGGCCCGCGGTGATGCCTT
TGAGGGTGGCCGCGTCCATCTGGTCAGAAAAGACAATCTTTTTGTTGTCAAGCTGTTTGACTCATGCACC
CGCTACTCTTCAACCTTGCAGACTAATTAATGGCAACTCTGACAGATGTGGCGGGAGGAAAGCTGAGGTG
GGAGTACTGCTCAGAGCTACAACTCTAGGAGTAGGGACTCCAAGCCTAGAGCTCCAAGAGAGGGTGAAGG
GCAGGGAGAAAATTATAGTAATAGTTGCAATGAGTCACTTGCTTCTAGATCAAGATCAGAGACTCTGCTC
TCCGTGTTCACAGCGGACCTTGATTTAATGTCATACAATTAAGGCACGCGGTGAATGCCAAGAGCGGAGC
CTACGGCTGCACTTGAAGGACATCCGAGAGAAGTTAGGAAGGGTGGGGAGAAACAATTCTAGAATGAACC
CATCCTGTGCGACACAAGGACCCCTCGCATTGATTCAAAATCTTTAGAATACAAGACAGTCAAATGTTTT
TCAGCGAGAATCTGGGAAATCCGCATGCATACTCCCAAGGGGAATATTAGAGGTTTCATTGACAGCTGTC
AGGAGAGCTGTAG
