>Addgene plasmid #59877 | sgFFL | addgene partial sequence | sequence record 100943 | mCherry-F2 5'-tggcatggacgagctgtac-3'
GTGGCGGCCGCTCGAGTAGCCATGGCTTCCCGCCGGCGGTGGCGGCGCAGGATGATGGCACGCTGCCCAT
GTCTTGTGCCCAGGAGAGCGGGATGGACCGTCACCCTGCAGCCTGTGCTTCTGCTAGGATCAATGTGTAG
TAATGAGTTTAAGGCGCGCGGCTCTAGAGCTGAAGCCCGATATTCAGGATCTTCTTCAAGACTTTCTACT
TAGAACCTGCCGTGTTATCGAGCTTACCTATTGTTTTTTTCCAAATGATTATTTTTGTTAGTTTACATAC
AGTTTAGTGCCTAGAAAATGTGCCTTTGTTTTTCATATACACTCCAAACTGGAGGTGTGACCTACCCTCC
CCACATTTTGCACAGTGCCTTTACAGATTTCTGGACTGGGAAAGAGGACTTGTGTAGTTCTGAGTGCTGA
ATGGAGGTGGATGTTGTCACTCAAGATGACTTGTTGTGGATTCCAGGAAGGGGGTTTTGTTCAAGGCAGC
TGTCCCCACATCTGACATCATCTTCAAAACCACATTTTAAACTTTTGGGTAATTAGATTCCCAACTTGGA
CCTTCCAAGAAGAACACTACTGCCTAACAGCAATGGGTGACAATAGCAGGGTGTGCCTTATTTTGATAGC
TAGGTAACTGTTCTTTAAGATTATTCTCCGTTTGTAAGCACTACTGACTCCCGCTGTATTTAAGATGCTG
GTGAAGAGCTCATGCTCTTATGTTAGATATGACTATGTTTACTTTCTTGTTCTTGTTGTATATCACTCCT
AAAATAGTATTTTAACCAGAAATAACCCTTTAAGAAGTTTTTATAGAACTATGACCAAAGTTTCTATTTT
GCCAAAAGTTAAGTACAAATAAATTGCCCCAATAGATACATTC
